Addgene plasmid #115852: pAPM-D4 miR30-HDAC1 ts1
Purpose: HDAC1 knockdown
Depositing lab: Jeremy Luban. Depositing organization: University of Massachusetts, Worcester. Publication: Primate immunodeficiency virus proteins Vpx and Vpr counteract transcriptional repression of proviruses by the HUSH complex. Yurkovetskiy L, Guney MH, Kim K, Goh SL, McCauley S, Dauphin A, Diehl WE, Luban J. Nat Microbiol. 2018 Dec;3(12):1354-1361. doi: 10.1038/s41564-018-0256-x. Epub 2018 Oct 8. PubMed 30297740.
Backbone
  Vector backbone: pAPM-D4-mir30
  Vector type: Lentiviral
  Selectable markers: Puromycin
Growth in bacteria
  Bacterial resistance: Ampicillin, 100 μg/mL
  Growth temperature: 30°C
  Growth strain: NEB Stable
  Copy number: High Copy
Gene/Insert
  Gene/Insert name: HDAC1 shRNA
  gRNA/shRNA sequence: TATGAGTCATGCGGATTCG
  Species: H. sapiens (human)
  Entrez Gene: HDAC1 (a.k.a. GON-10, HD1, KDAC1, RPD3, RPD3L1)
  Promoter: SFFV
  Cloning method: Restriction Enzyme; 5′ cloning site Unknown (unknown if destroyed); 3′ cloning site Unknown (unknown if destroyed)
Terms and licenses: Academic/Nonprofit Terms; Industry Terms: Not Available to Industry
Depositor comments: PuroR . Please visit https://www.biorxiv.org/content/early/2018/04/03/293001 for bioRxiv preprint.
How to cite: pAPM-D4 miR30-HDAC1 ts1 was a gift from Jeremy Luban (Addgene plasmid # 115852 ; http://n2t.net/addgene:115852 ; RRID:Addgene_115852)
