[The description below was written by a language model from this plasmid's Addgene catalogue record and pLannotate feature annotations shown in this document.]
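Description:
pAPM-D4 miR30-HDAC1 ts1 is an HIV-1-derived lentiviral transfer vector (about 6.3 kb) built on the pAPM-D4-mir30 backbone to knock down human HDAC1 by RNA interference. In bacteria it replicates from a high-copy ColE1/pUC-type origin and is selected with ampicillin through the β-lactamase gene. A fragment of the pBR322 bom region is also annotated.

The viral portion begins with a CMV enhancer/promoter (preceded by an SV40 enhancer/early promoter element) placed upstream of a truncated 5' LTR, an arrangement that typically drives genomic RNA transcription in packaging cells without dependence on Tat. This is followed by the Ψ packaging signal with a gag fragment, the Rev response element for Rev-dependent nuclear export of the full-length transcript, and the cPPT/CTS, which aids nuclear import of the reverse-transcribed genome. A second truncated LTR, annotated by the software as a 5' LTR but located at the 3' end, closes the vector genome.

The internal cassette uses the spleen focus-forming virus (SFFV) LTR promoter to express the puromycin N-acetyltransferase gene (pac). Immediately downstream are 5' and 3' miR-30a flanking sequences that bracket the HDAC1-targeting hairpin, which is not itself annotated. Because the marker and the microRNA-embedded shRNA appear to sit on a single Pol II transcript, puromycin selection of transduced cells should enrich for cells that also express the knockdown hairpin, which is processed by the endogenous microRNA pathway. "ts1" presumably denotes the first HDAC1 target site, although the record does not define it. The record gives the purpose as HDAC1 knockdown, and the associated publication concerns transcriptional repression of primate immunodeficiency virus proviruses.
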