Features (pLannotate 1.2.2; 19 found; start..end, strand, type, name):
     69..398     +  promoter       SV40 promoter: SV40 enhancer and early promoter
    410..789     +  enhancer       CMV enhancer: human cytomegalovirus immediate early enhancer
    790..989     +  promoter       CMV promoter: human cytomegalovirus (CMV) immediate early promoter
   1007..1187    +  LTR            5' LTR (truncated): truncated 5' long terminal repeat (LTR) from HIV-1
   1234..1359    +  misc_feature   HIV-1 Ψ: packaging signal of human immunodeficiency virus type 1
   1343..1681    +  CDS            HIV-1 gag (fragment): gag protein from human immunodeficiency virus 1; gag
   1856..2089    +  misc_feature   RRE: The Rev response element (RRE) of HIV-1 allows for Rev-dependent mRNA export from the nucleus to the cytoplasm.
   2466..2566    +  CDS            Rev (fragment): human immunodeficiency virus 1 (HIV-1) Rev protein; rev; enhances nuclear export of unspliced and incompletely spliced viral mRNAs
   2616..2733    +  misc_feature   cPPT/CTS: central polypurine tract and central termination sequence of HIV-1
   2870..3277    +  promoter       SFFV promoter: spleen focus-forming virus long terminal repeat (LTR) promoter
   3298..3894    +  CDS            pac: PUAC_STRAD - Protein predicted: Swiss-Prot protein existence level 4. Detoxification of puromycin. From Streptomyces alboniger.
   3919..3964    +  ncRNA          5' miR-30a (fragment): sequence upstream of the 71-nt precursor of the human miR-30a microRNA (Zeng et al., 2002) miRNA
   4034..4059    +  ncRNA          3' miR-30a (fragment): sequence downstream of the 71-nt precursor of the human miR-30a microRNA (Zeng et al., 2002) miRNA
   4089..4108    +  misc_feature   cPPT/CTS (fragment): central polypurine tract and central termination sequence of HIV-1
   4140..4320    +  LTR            5' LTR (truncated): truncated 5' long terminal repeat (LTR) from HIV-1
   4391..4979    -  rep_origin     ori: high-copy-number ColE1/pMB1/pBR322/pUC origin of replication
   5150..6010    -  CDS            AmpR: β-lactamase; bla; confers resistance to ampicillin, carbenicillin, and related antibiotics
   6011..6115    -  promoter       AmpR promoter: bla
   6174..6226    -  misc_feature   bom (fragment): basis of mobility region from pBR322
>Addgene plasmid #115852 | pAPM-D4 miR30-HDAC1 ts1 | addgene full sequence | sequence record 232733 | Addgene NGS Result
AATCTGCTTAGGGTTAGGCGTTTTGCGCTGCTTCGCGATGTACGGGCCAGATATACGCGCTGTGGAATGT
GTGTCAGTTAGGGTGTGGAAAGTCCCCAGGCTCCCCAGCAGGCAGAAGTATGCAAAGCATGCATCTCAAT
TAGTCAGCAACCAGGTGTGGAAAGTCCCCAGGCTCCCCAGCAGGCAGAAGTATGCAAAGCATGCATCTCA
ATTAGTCAGCAACCATAGTCCCGCCCCTAACTCCGCCCATCCCGCCCCTAACTCCGCCCAGTTCCGCCCA
TTCTCCGCCCCATGGCTGACTAATTTTTTTTATTTATGCAGAGGCCGAGGCCGCCTCTGCCTCTGAGCTA
TTCCAGAAGTAGTGAGGAGGCTTTTTTGGAGGCCTAGGCTTTTGCAAAAAGCTCGCGTTGACATTGATTA
TTGACTAGTTATTAATAGTAATCAATTACGGGGTCATTAGTTCATAGCCCATATATGGAGTTCCGCGTTA
CATAACTTACGGTAAATGGCCCGCCTGGCTGACCGCCCAACGACCCCCGCCCATTGACGTCAATAATGAC
GTATGTTCCCATAGTAACGCCAATAGGGACTTTCCATTGACGTCAATGGGTGGAGTATTTACGGTAAACT
GCCCACTTGGCAGTACATCAAGTGTATCATATGCCAAGTACGCCCCCTATTGACGTCAATGACGGTAAAT
GGCCCGCCTGGCATTATGCCCAGTACATGACCTTATGGGACTTTCCTACTTGGCAGTACATCTACGTATT
AGTCATCGCTATTACCATGGTGATGCGGTTTTGGCAGTACATCAATGGGCGTGGATAGCGGTTTGACTCA
CGGGGATTTCCAAGTCTCCACCCCATTGACGTCAATGGGAGTTTGTTTTGGCACCAAAATCAACGGGACT
TTCCAAAATGTCGTAACAACTCCGCCCCATTGACGCAAATGGGCGGTAGGCGTGTACGGTGGGAGGTCTA
TATAAGCAGCGCGTTTTGCCTGTACTGGGTCTCTCTGGTTAGACCAGATCTGAGCCTGGGAGCTCTCTGG
CTAACTAGGGAACCCACTGCTTAAGCCTCAATAAAGCTTGCCTTGAGTGCTTCAAGTAGTGTGTGCCCGT
CTGTTGTGTGACTCTGGTAACTAGAGATCCCTCAGACCCTTTTAGTCAGTGTGGAAAATCTCTAGCAGTG
GCGCCCGAACAGGGACTTGAAAGCGAAAGGGAAACCAGAGGAGCTCTCTCGACGCAGGACTCGGCTTGCT
GAAGCGCGCACGGCAAGAGGCGAGGGGCGGCGACTGGTGAGTACGCCAAAAATTTTGACTAGCGGAGGCT
AGAAGGAGAGAGATGGGTGCGAGAGCGTCAGTATTAAGCGGGGGAGAATTAGATCGCGATGGGAAAAAAT
TCGGTTAAGGCCAGGGGGAAAGAAAAAATATAAATTAAAACATATAGTATGGGCAAGCAGGGAGCTAGAA
CGATTCGCAGTTAATCCTGGCCTGTTAGAAACATCAGAAGGCTGTAGACAAATACTGGGACAGCTACAAC
CATCCCTTCAGACAGGATCAGAAGAACTTAGATCATTATATAATACAGTAGCAACCCTCTATTGTGTGCA
TCAAAGGATAGAGATAAAAGACACCAAGGAAGCTTTAGACAAGATAGAGGAAGAGCAAAACAAAAGTAAG
ACCACCGCACAGCAAGCGGCCGGCCGCTGATCTTCAGACCTGGAGGAGGAGATATGAGGGACAATTGGAG
AAGTGAATTATATAAATATAAAGTAGTAAAAATTGAACCATTAGGAGTAGCACCCACCAAGGCAAAGAGA
AGAGTGGTGCAGAGAGAAAAAAGAGCAGTGGGAATAGGAGCTTTGTTCCTTGGGTTCTTGGGAGCAGCAG
GAAGCACTATGGGCGCAGCGTCAATGACGCTGACGGTACAGGCCAGACAATTATTGTCTGGTATAGTGCA
GCAGCAGAACAATTTGCTGAGGGCTATTGAGGCGCAACAGCATCTGTTGCAACTCACAGTCTGGGGCATC
AAGCAGCTCCAGGCAAGAATCCTGGCTGTGGAAAGATACCTAAAGGATCAACAGCTCCTGGGGATTTGGG
GTTGCTCTGGAAAACTCATTTGCACCACTGCTGTGCCTTGGAATGCTAGTTGGAGTAATAAATCTCTGGA
ACAGATTTGGAATCACACGACCTGGATGGAGTGGGACAGAGAAATTAACAATTACACAAGCTTAATACAC
TCCTTAATTGAAGAATCGCAAAACCAGCAAGAAAAGAATGAACAAGAATTATTGGAATTAGATAAATGGG
CAAGTTTGTGGAATTGGTTTAACATAACAAATTGGCTGTGGTATATAAAATTATTCATAATGATAGTAGG
AGGCTTGGTAGGTTTAAGAATAGTTTTTGCTGTACTTTCTATAGTGAATAGAGTTAGGCAGGGATATTCA
CCATTATCGTTTCAGACCCACCTCCCAACCCCGAGGGGACCCGACAGGCCCGAAGGAATAGAAGAAGAAG
GTGGAGAGAGAGACAGAGACAGATCCATTCGATTAGTGAACGGATCGGCACTGCGTGCGCCAATTCTGCA
GACAAATGGCAGTATTCATCCACAATTTTAAAAGAAAAGGGGGGATTGGGGGGTACAGTGCAGGGGAAAG
AATAGTAGACATAATAGCAACAGACATACAAACTAAAGAATTACAAAAACAAATTACAAAAATTCAAAAT
TTTCGGGTTTATTACAGGGACAGCAGAGATCCAGTTTGGTTAATTAACTGCAGCCCCGATAAAATAAAAG
ATTTTATTTAGTCTCCAGAAAAAGGGGGGAATGAAAGACCCCACCTGTAGGTTTGGCAAGCTAGCTGCAG
TAACGCCATTTTGCAAGGCATGGAAAAATACCAAACCAAGAATAGAGAAGTTCAGATCAAGGGCGGGTAC
ATGAAAATAGCTAACGTTGGGCCAAACAGGATATCTGCGGTGAGCAGTTTCGGCCCCGGCCCGGGGCCAA
GAACAGATGGTCACCGCAGTTTCGGCCCCGGCCCGAGGCCAAGAACAGATGGTCCCCAGATATGGCCCAA
CCCTCAGCAGTTTCTTAAGACCCATCAGATGTTTCCAGGCTCCCCCAAGGACCTGAAATGACCCTGCGCC
TTATTTGAATTAACCAATCAGCCTGCTTCTCGCTTCTGTTCGCGCGCTTCTGCTTCCCGAGCTCTATAAA
AGAGCTCACAACCCCTCACTCGGCGCGCCAGTCCTCCGACAGACTGAGTCGCCCGGGGGTCTAGAACGCG
TGCCGCCATGACCGAATACAAACCTACCGTGAGGCTGGCTACAAGAGATGATGTCCCAAGGGCTGTGAGA
ACACTGGCCGCCGCTTTTGCCGATTACCCTGCCACACGCCACACTGTGGACCCAGATCGGCATATCGAGA
GAGTGACTGAGCTGCAGGAACTGTTCCTGACCCGAGTGGGCCTGGACATTGGGAAGGTCTGGGTCGCAGA
CGATGGAGCAGCTGTGGCTGTCTGGACCACACCAGAGAGCGTGGAAGCCGGAGCTGTCTTTGCAGAGATC
GGCCCTAGAATGGCAGAACTGAGCGGCTCCAGGCTGGCAGCACAGCAGCAGATGGAGGGACTGCTGGCCC
CACACAGGCCTAAGGAACCAGCATGGTTCCTGGCTACCGTGGGGGTCTCTCCTGACCATCAGGGCAAAGG
ACTGGGAAGTGCTGTGGTCCTGCCAGGAGTGGAGGCTGCAGAACGAGCTGGAGTCCCTGCATTTCTGGAG
ACCTCTGCTCCACGAAACCTGCCCTTCTATGAACGGCTGGGCTTTACTGTGACCGCAGATGTGGAGGTCC
CCGAAGGACCTAGGACCTGGTGCATGACACGCAAACCCGGCGCCTGAGCGATCGCCGCGGCCGCCTTCTT
AACCCAACAGAAGGCTCGAGAAGGTATATTGCTGTTGACAGTGAGCGCCCGAATCCGCATGACTCATAAT
AGTGAAGCCACAGATGTATTATGAGTCATGCGGATTCGGTTGCCTACTGCCTCGGACTTCAAGGGGCTAG
AATTCGGCAGCTGTAGATCTTAGCCACTTTTTAAAAGAAAAGGGGGGACTGGAAGGGCTAACTGCATCCG
GACTGTACTGGGTCTCTCTGGTTAGACCAGATCTGAGCCTGGGAGCTCTCTGGCTAACTAGGGAACCCAC
TGCTTAAGCCTCAATAAAGCTTGCCTTGAGTGCTTCAAGTAGTGTGTGCCCGTCTGTTGTGTGACTCTGG
TAACTAGAGATCCCTCAGACCCTTTTAGTCAGTGTGGAAAATCTCTAGCAGGGCCCGTTTCATGTGAGCA
AAAGGCCAGCAAAAGGCCAGGAACCGTAAAAAGGCCGCGTTGCTGGCGTTTTTCCATAGGCTCCGCCCCC
CTGACGAGCATCACAAAAATCGACGCTCAAGTCAGAGGTGGCGAAACCCGACAGGACTATAAAGATACCA
GGCGTTTCCCCCTGGAAGCTCCCTCGTGCGCTCTCCTGTTCCGACCCTGCCGCTTACCGGATACCTGTCC
GCCTTTCTCCCTTCGGGAAGCGTGGCGCTTTCTCATAGCTCACGCTGTAGGTATCTCAGTTCGGTGTAGG
TCGTTCGCTCCAAGCTGGGCTGTGTGCACGAACCCCCCGTTCAGCCCGACCGCTGCGCCTTATCCGGTAA
CTATCGTCTTGAGTCCAACCCGGTAAGACACGACTTATCGCCACTGGCAGCAGCCACTGGTAACAGGATT
AGCAGAGCGAGGTATGTAGGCGGTGCTACAGAGTTCTTGAAGTGGTGGCCTAACTACGGCTACACTAGAA
GAACAGTATTTGGTATCTGCGCTCTGCTGAAGCCAGTTACCTTCGGAAAAAGAGTTGGTAGCTCTTGATC
CGGCAAACAAACCACCGCTGGTAGCGGTGGTTTTTTTGTTTGCAAGCAGCAGATTACGCGCAGAAAAAAA
GGATCTCAAGAAGATCCTTTGATCTTTTCTACGGGGTCTGACGCTCAGTGGAACGAAAACTCACGTTAAG
GGATTTTGGTCATGAGATTATCAAAAAGGATCTTCACCTAGATCCTTTTAAATTAAAAATGAAGTTTTAA
ATCAATCTAAAGTATATATGAGTAAACTTGGTCTGACAGTTACCAATGCTTAATCAGTGAGGCACCTATC
TCAGCGATCTGTCTATTTCGTTCATCCATAGTTGCCTGACTCCCCGTCGTGTAGATAACTACGATACGGG
AGGGCTTACCATCTGGCCCCAGTGCTGCAATGATACCGCGAGACCCACGCTCACCGGCTCCAGATTTATC
AGCAATAAACCAGCCAGCCGGAAGGGCCGAGCGCAGAAGTGGTCCTGCAACTTTATCCGCCTCCATCCAG
TCTATTAATTGTTGCCGGGAAGCTAGAGTAAGTAGTTCGCCAGTTAATAGTTTGCGCAACGTTGTTGCCA
TTGCTACAGGCATCGTGGTGTCACGCTCGTCGTTTGGTATGGCTTCATTCAGCTCCGGTTCCCAACGATC
AAGGCGAGTTACATGATCCCCCATGTTGTGCAAAAAAGCGGTTAGCTCCTTCGGTCCTCCGATCGTTGTC
AGAAGTAAGTTGGCCGCAGTGTTATCACTCATGGTTATGGCAGCACTGCATAATTCTCTTACTGTCATGC
CATCCGTAAGATGCTTTTCTGTGACTGGTGAGTACTCAACCAAGTCATTCTGAGAATAGTGTATGCGGCG
ACCGAGTTGCTCTTGCCCGGCGTCAATACGGGATAATACCGCGCCACATAGCAGAACTTTAAAAGTGCTC
ATCATTGGAAAACGTTCTTCGGGGCGAAAACTCTCAAGGATCTTACCGCTGTTGAGATCCAGTTCGATGT
AACCCACTCGTGCACCCAACTGATCTTCAGCATCTTTTACTTTCACCAGCGTTTCTGGGTGAGCAAAAAC
AGGAAGGCAAAATGCCGCAAAAAAGGGAATAAGGGCGACACGGAAATGTTGAATACTCATACTCTTCCTT
TTTCAATATTATTGAAGCATTTATCAGGGTTATTGTCTCATGAGCGGATACATATTTGAATGTATTTAGA
AAAATAAACAAATAGGGGTTCCGCGCACATTTCCCCGAAAAGTGCCACCTGACGTCGACGGATCGGGAGA
TCTCCCGATCCCCTATGGTGCACTCTCAGTACAATCTGCTCTGATGCCGCATAGTTAAGCCAGTATCTGC
TCCCTGCTTGTGTGTTGGAGGTCGCTGAGTAGTGCGCGAGCAAAATTTAAGCTACAACAAGGCAAGGCTT
GACCGACAATTGCATGAAG
